Addgene plasmid #120620: Smp_164760-Cd4-bio-His
Purpose: Expression of recombinant S. mansoni protein
Depositing lab: Gavin Wright. Depositing organization: Wellcome Sanger Institute. Publication: A library of cell-surface and secreted proteins from Schistosoma mansoni identifies early serological markers of infection. Cécile Crosnier, Anna V. Protasio, Gabriel Rinaldi, Shona Wilson, Matthew Berriman, Gavin J. Wright. bioRXiv 10.1101/593616.
Backbone
  Vector backbone: pTT3
  Backbone manufacturer: Yves Durocher, NRC
  Backbone size w/o insert (bp): 6686
  Vector type: Mammalian Expression
Growth in bacteria
  Bacterial resistance: Ampicillin, 100 μg/mL
  Growth temperature: 37°C
  Growth strain: DH5alpha
  Copy number: High Copy
Gene/Insert
  Gene/Insert name: Smp_164760
  Species: Schistosoma mansoni
  Insert size (bp): 3418
  Entrez Gene: Smp_164760 (a.k.a. Smp_164760)
  Promoter: CMV
  Tag / fusion protein: ratCd4(d3+4)-bio-6His (C terminal on backbone)
  Cloning method: Restriction Enzyme; 5′ cloning site NotI (not destroyed); 3′ cloning site AscI (not destroyed)
Terms and licenses: Academic/Nonprofit Terms; Industry Terms: Not Available to Industry
How to cite: Smp_164760-Cd4-bio-His was a gift from Gavin Wright (Addgene plasmid # 120620 ; http://n2t.net/addgene:120620 ; RRID:Addgene_120620)
