[The description below was written by a language model from this plasmid's Addgene catalogue record and pLannotate feature annotations shown in this document.]
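Description:
Smp_164760-Cd4-bio-His is a mammalian expression plasmid built on the pTT3 backbone for producing a recombinant Schistosoma mansoni protein in soluble, tagged form. It is one member of a library of S. mansoni cell-surface and secreted proteins assembled to look for early serological markers of infection. In bacteria it is maintained at high copy through a ColE1/pUC-type origin and selected with ampicillin via the β-lactamase gene. The backbone also carries the Epstein-Barr virus oriP element, which supports episomal maintenance in mammalian cells that supply EBNA1 and is a characteristic feature of vectors designed for high-yield transient transfection.

Expression is driven by the CMV enhancer and promoter, which span the numbering origin of the circular sequence. These are followed by adenovirus-derived leader and splice sequences and a chimeric intron that promote efficient processing of the transcript. The pTP annotation on the opposite strand in this region is most likely just an overlap with the adenoviral leader sequence, not an expressed gene. A fragment of a mouse immunoglobulin heavy chain signal sequence is annotated at the start of the open reading frame, consistent with directing the product into the secretory pathway. The roughly 3.4 kb Smp_164760 insert sits between retained NotI and AscI sites, fused at its C terminus to rat Cd4 domains 3 and 4, a "bio" element (presumably a biotinylation sequence, though the record does not define it) and a six-histidine tag. A rabbit β-globin polyadenylation signal terminates the transcript. The Cd4 portion provides a common antigenic handle, and the other tags allow oriented capture and affinity purification for binding or serological assays. The very short Geminin degron, tet promoter and bla(M) hits are probably chance matches, and the lac-region fragments look like backbone remnants with no stated role.
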