Features (pLannotate 1.2.2; 19 found; start..end, strand, type, name):
      2..201     +  promoter       CMV promoter: human cytomegalovirus (CMV) immediate early promoter
    269..307     +  misc_feature   Ad SA (fragment): adenovirus major late transcript splice acceptor (Friedrich and Soriano, 1991)
    340..549     -  CDS            PTP (fragment): TERM_ADE02 - Experimental evidence at protein level: Swiss-Prot protein existence level 1. Protein covalently bound to the viral DNA that acts as a primer for viral genomic replication by DNA strand displacement. Assembles on the viral origin of replication in an initiation complex with viral polymerase, DBP, host NFIA and host POU2F1/OCT1. During initiation, the polymerase covalently couples the first dCTP with Ser- 580 of pTP. The terminal protein stimulates the template activity over 20 fold compared to protein-free templates. Neo-synthesized viral genomes are linked to two preterminal prot
    580..669     +  intron         chimeric intron (fragment): chimera between introns from adenovirus and immunoglobulin heavy chain genes
    688..734     +  CDS            IgH signal sequence (fragment): signal sequence from the mouse immunoglobulin heavy chain variable region
   2709..2725    +  CDS            Gem1 (1-110) (fragment): degron consisting of residues 1-110 of human Geminin (Zielke and Edgar, 2015)
   4231..4791    +  CDS            Cd4 (fragment): CD4_RAT - Experimental evidence at protein level: Swiss-Prot protein existence level 1. Integral membrane glycoprotein that plays an essential role in the immune response and serves multiple functions in responses against both external and internal offenses. In T-cells, functions primarily as a coreceptor for MHC class II molecule:peptide complex. The antigens presented by class II peptides are derived from extracellular proteins while class I peptides are derived from cytosolic proteins. Interacts simultaneously with the T-cell receptor (TCR) and the MHC class II presented by antigen presenti
   4951..5006    +  polyA_signal   β-globin poly(A) signal: rabbit β-globin polyadenylation signal (Gil and Proudfoot, 1987)
   5520..7201    -  rep_origin     oriP (fragment): Epstein-Barr virus oriP replication origin (Yates et al., 2000)
   7328..7432    +  promoter       AmpR promoter: bla
   7433..8293    +  CDS            AmpR: β-lactamase; bla; confers resistance to ampicillin, carbenicillin, and related antibiotics
   8464..9052    +  rep_origin     ori: high-copy-number ColE1/pMB1/pBR322/pUC origin of replication
   9235..9327    +  CDS            lacI (fragment): lac repressor; lacI; The lac repressor binds to the lac operator to inhibit transcription in E. coli. This inhibition can be relieved by adding lactose or isopropyl-β-D-thiogalactopyranoside (IPTG).
   9340..9361    +  protein_bind   CAP binding site: CAP binding activates transcription in the presence of cAMP. E. coli catabolite activator protein
   9376..9406    +  promoter       lac promoter: promoter for the E. coli lac operon
   9414..9430    +  protein_bind   lac operator: The lac repressor binds to the lac operator to inhibit transcription in E. coli. This inhibition can be relieved by adding lactose or isopropyl-β-D-thiogalactopyranoside (IPTG). lac repressor encoded by lacI
   9500..9516    +  promoter       tet promoter (fragment): E. coli promoter for tetracycline efflux protein gene
   9526..9551    -  CDS            bla(M) (fragment): β-lactamase lacking the signal sequence; bla(M); allows cytosolic expression of β-lactamase
   9725..10104   +  enhancer       CMV enhancer: human cytomegalovirus immediate early enhancer
>Addgene plasmid #120620 | Smp_164760-Cd4-bio-His | addgene full sequence | sequence record 234381 | Addgene NGS Result
GTGATGCGGTTTTGGCAGTACACCAATGGGCGTGGATAGCGGTTTGACTCACGGGGATTTCCAAGTCTCC
ACCCCATTGACGTCAATGGGAGTTTGTTTTGGCACCAAAATCAACGGGACTTTCCAAAATGTCGTAATAA
CCCCGCCCCGTTGACGCAAATGGGCGGTAGGCGTGTACGGTGGGAGGTCTATATAAGCAGAGCTCGTTTA
GTGAACCGTCAGATCCTCACTCTCTTCCGCATCGCTGTCTGCGAGGGCCAGCTGTTGGGCTCGCGGTTGA
GGACAAACTCTTCGCGGTCTTTCCAGTACTCTTGGATCGGAAACCCGTCGGCCTCCGAACGGTACTCCGC
CACCGAGGGACCTGAGCGAGTCCGCATCGACCGGATCGGAAAACCTCTCGAGAAAGGCGTCTAACCAGTC
ACAGTCGCAAGGTAGGCTGAGCACCGTGGCGGGCGGCAGCGGGTGGCGGTCGGGGTTGTTTCTGGCGGAG
GTGCTGCTGATGATGTAATTAAAGTAGGCGGTCTTGAGACGGCGGATGGTCGAGGTGAGGTGTGGCAGGC
TTGAGATCCAGCTGTTGGGGTGAGTACTCCCTCTCAAAAGCGGGCATTACTTCTGCGCTAAGATTGTCAG
TTTCCAAAAACGAGGAGGATTTGATATTCACCTGGCCCGATCTGGCCATACACTTGAGTGACAATGACAT
CCACTTTGCCTTTCTCTCCACAGGTGTCCACTCCCAGGTCCAAGTTTGCCACCATGGAGTTTCAGACCCA
GGTACTCATGTCCCTGCTGCTCTGCATGTCTGGTGCGGCCGCCAGCTTCTACTTCCGGACCAAGGACATC
TGCAACGACAGAGAGAAGATCAGCATCATCGGCGGCGAGCAGCGGCGGCTGGTCACAGAGGGTGGCAGAG
TGACCCTGATCTGCTGCGTGCCCGGCAAGAGCAACGGCCACGACCACGAGCAGCTCGTGTGGAACAGCCC
CGACGGCAAAGAGCTGGTCAACTACTTCAGCAACCCCATCAGCGACAACCAGCACACCGCCTACAGCGTG
CCCGACTTCCACAGCAAGGACCACCTGATCACCATGATGGTCATCCAGAAGTTCCAGACCAAGGATAGCG
GCCAGTACACCTGTCGGAACACCCACCCCAGCAGCACCGCCCTGCCTGCCAGCGTGTTCATCGACGTGCG
GCCCAGACTGCTGGCCGACTTCATCCCCCTGCCCCCCAGCAACGTGGAAGATAGCGGATCTGCCGTGGTG
GCCGGCGTGGCCGTGTCTGTGGCTCTGGAAGAGGGCAGACGGGGCGAGATCACCTGTAGAGTGAACAGCC
AGCTGAACCTGGGCGACGTGCAGCTGACATGGTTTTTTCAGGGCCGGCAGCTGATCACCCCCAGCATCGT
GATGAAGCAGATCGGCCAGAAGAACCTGTTCAAGATCAACAACACCAGCCACGAGAACCCCCCCACCGAA
GTGGGCGACAGCGACATCTTCGTGCCCAGCAGCCACGAGCGGAACTTCGTGTCCGGCAGCAACCAGCTGT
TCACCAAGCAGCTGAACCGGCCCGTGGCCCTGGACCCCGAGGAACTGGGCATCCAGATCAGCCAGAACGG
CCAGATCCTGGACATCAGCCGGGTGGACACCCGGCACAGCGGCATCTTTCTGTGCAAGGCCGAGGCCGTG
AACCCCACCTGGTCCCCCCAGAACAGCGAGTACGACAGCAGACTGTACGAGAGCGGCGTCGTGACCGCCC
CATTCCTGATCCAGATCCAGGCCATCCGGGCCATCGTGTACAGCAGACCCAGGCTGCTGCCCGGCTCCCC
CGTGGAAATCTTCAGCACCACCGACAGCGACGAGAGCCAGCTGGTGGACCCCTACAAGAGATTCGTGGAC
AAGCGGCAGGACGAGCAGAGACTGGACACCATCCAGGGCAGCCCCAACTACCTGCAGACCGTGCTGCCCC
TGTGGCGCGGAGACAAAGAGAAAGAAAAGCCCTTCATGACCAACGCCCGGAAGATGGTGCAGGAAGGCGG
CAGACTGATCCTGGAATGCCAGGCCAGAGGCAGACCCAGCCCCCAGCTGCTGTGGTACAGAGGCGGCATG
GGCAGCAGCACCACCAACTCCAGCCAGGCCGTGACCTTCGACCAGCGGATCAAGAGCGCCCTGCAGCATC
TGCCCCTGGAAGATGTGCAGAGAGAGCTGGGAATCCTGATCGCCGACTTCAACCACCTGTTCCCCGCCGT
GATCAACATGGTCAACATCAGCAACGACGTGACCAACAAGGCCCCCGAGAACCCCGGCAGCATCCACCGG
AAGGGAATCCAGACCTACGAGCTGGGCAGATTCCAGCTGAGCACCGGCCTGCGGAAGGACGACAGAGGCG
ACCCCGTGATCGCCATGAGCCGGCTGACCATCAACAACCTGATGCCCAGCGACGCCACCCGGTACACATG
CCTGGCCCTGCTGAACCTGAACTACTACGGCGGCGTGGGCAACTTCACCGACGTGGGCAGCATCCTGCCC
GACGTGGTGCTGAGGCCCAGATTCGTGCGGAGCGGCACCAACCTGAAGGCCAGCGGCTACCCCGGCGAGA
GCTGCAGACTGACATGCGAGGCCTACGGCGGCCTGCCCAACGAGATGGGACTGAGAGTGCGGCTGCTGAA
GGGCCCTGGCGTGAAGAAGCTGATCTCCTACCTGAGCTACAGCATGTACAGCGAGAACAAGAACCCCATG
TTCAAGAGCTACGAGGACCTGATCGAGCCCCAGAGCGTGCACAGCAGCTACACCAACCCTATGTTCAACC
ACAAGAGCTTCGTGAACGGCAACGAGCTGAGCGACTGGTTCCCCTCCGACATCTGGTACACCAGCCTGCT
GAACGGCGACGGCATGTCCGACAAGAGCAACAACAGCGACTTCATCGAGATCGTGAAGCCCGGCATGAAC
CCCAGATACCACCTGAAGGTGGAACCCGACAGCCGGAACCCCTACGCCACCATCCTGCGGCTGGACATCA
CCGACCTGACCCCCGAGGACAACAGCTTCTACGCCTGCGAGGCCCTGAGCGGCCCTCATTGGAGAGCCGT
GACCCCTACCAGCAGCGAGCCCCCTGGGAGAGTGACCGTGTGGTTCGCCCCTCCCGTGGCCGAGCCCAGA
AGAATCAGCGAGATCAGCGACCGGATGGACGCCAACGAGAGCGAGACACTGAGCCAGCCCGGCAAATACG
TGGTGTACGGCCTGAGCCATCTGCCCAGCAAGATCGCCTGTCAGGCCCTGGGCCAGCCCACCCCCCAGTG
GAAATGGGTCGGACCTCAGAGCGGCCCTAGCGTGCCCCTGGGCGAGCTGAACGACCCCAAGGGCTACATC
AAGATGGACTACCAGGACGGCGAGTACAGCGTGACCGAGCTGACCGTGCCTGCCGGCTACTGGAACGTGG
GCGTGTTCGGCACCTACAGCTGCACCGCCACCAACAGACTGGGCCACGCCACAGGACACGTGCGGCTGCA
GCTGGCCTCTCACCCTGGCAGACCTGCCCTGCGGGCCTGCAGAGTGGAAGCCACACTGATCGAGCTGTGC
GTGGAACCCCCCAACGAGACAGGCGGACTGCCCCTGACCCACTACGAGCTGAGGATCCAGACCCACCCTA
GAGGCGCCTTCCACGGCCCCTTCGCCTACCTGCCTGGCAGAAGAGTGCTGCGGCTGCCCAACCTGATCCC
CGGCTACTACTACAGATTCGCCCTGAGCGCCGTGTCCAGAGCCGGCAGAGGCCCTAATGCCTACCTGCAG
GTCACAACAAACCGGCTGAGCAGACCCGTGATCAAGCTGCTGGCCAGCCAGGACTACATCAGCCCCACCG
GCTACAACGTGCACTGGAACACCGAAACCACCAACGGCATGGACATCAACCAGTACAACATCAACATCAG
GCCCGTGGAAGTGGACTACAGCATGGGCGAGATCGCCGGCAGACCCATCGGCAGCTGGACCCACTTCAAC
AACATCGAGCCCCTGTGCGTGACCAGCGTGGCCGAGGATCAGAAGATCTGCAACTTCCTGATCGACGACC
TGAAGCCCAACAGCGCCTATGAGCTGGAACTGAGCGGCCAGAACTCCATGGGCTTCAGCGAGACACAGCG
GATCATCTTCAGAACCAGCAGCCTGACCGGCGTGAACGGACGGATCCTGAACATGCCCAGCACCATGAGC
CTGAAGGGCAAGTCCAACCACGTGCACCCTGGCGCGCCGTCGACCTCCATCACGGCCTATAAGAGTGAGG
GGGAGTCAGCGGAGTTCTCCTTCCCACTCAACCTTGGAGAGGAAAGCCTGCAGGGAGAGTTGAGATGGAA
GGCAGAGAAGGCTCCTTCTTCCCAGTCCTGGATCACCTTCTCCCTAAAGAACCAAAAGGTGTCTGTGCAG
AAGTCTACTAGCAACCCCAAGTTCCAGCTGTCCGAAACGCTCCCACTCACCCTTCAGATACCCCAGGTCT
CCCTTCAGTTTGCTGGTTCTGGCAACCTGACCCTGACTCTGGACAGAGGGATACTGTATCAGGAAGTGAA
CCTGGTGGTGATGAAAGTGACTCAGCCCGACAGCAACACTTTGACCTGTGAGGTGATGGGACCCACCTCA
CCCAAGATGAGACTGATCTTGAAGCAGGAGAATCAGGAGGCCAGGGTCTCCAGGCAGGAGAAAGTGATTC
AAGTGCAGGCCCCTGAAGCAGGGGTGTGGCAATGTCTACTGAGTGAAGGTGAAGAGGTCAAGATGGACTC
CAAGATCCAGGTTTTATCCAAAGGGTTGAATTCCGGCAGCCTGCACCACATCCTGGACGCCCAGAAGATG
CTGTGGAACCACAGGGACAGGAACCTGCCTCCTCTGGCCCCTCTGGGCCCCCACCACCATCACCACCATT
GAGTCTAGACACGTGATTAATTAAGGATCCCCCGACCTCGACCTCTGGCTAATAAAGGAAATTTATTTTC
ATTGCAATAGTGTGTTGGAATTTTTTGTGTCTCTCACTCGGAAGGACATATGGGAGGGCAAATCATTTGG
TCGAGATCCCTCGGAGATCTCTAGCTAGAGGATCGATCCCCGCCCCGGACGAACTAAACCTGACTACGAC
ATCTCTGCCCCTTCTTCGCGGGGCAGTGCATGTAATCCCTTCAGTTGGTTGGTACAACTTGCCAACTGGG
CCCTGTTCCACATGTGACACGGGGGGGGACCAAACACAAAGGGGTTCTCTGACTGTAGTTGACATCCTTA
TAAATGGATGTGCACATTTGCCAACACTGAGTGGCTTTCATCCTGGAGCAGACTTTGCAGTCTGTGGACT
GCAACACAACATTGCCTTTATGTGTAACTCTTGGCTGAAGCTCTTACACCAATGCTGGGGGACATGTACC
TCCCAGGGGCCCAGGAAGACTACGGGAGGCTACACCAACGTCAATCAGAGGGGCCTGTGTAGCTACCGAT
AAGCGGACCCTCAAGAGGGCATTAGCAATAGTGTTTATAAGGCCCCCTTGTTAACCCTAAACGGGTAGCA
TATGCTTCCCGGGTAGTAGTATATACTATCCAGACTAACCCTAATTCAATAGCATATGTTACCCAACGGG
AAGCATATGCTATCGAATTAGGGTTAGTAAAAGGGTCCTAAGGAACAGCGATATCTCCCACCCCATGAGC
TGTCACGGTTTTATTTACATGGGGTCAGGATTCCACGAGGGTAGTGAACCATTTTAGTCACAAGGGCAGT
GGCTGAAGATCAAGGAGCGGGCAGTGAACTCTCCTGAATCTTCGCCTGCTTCTTCATTCTCCTTCGTTTA
GCTAATAGAATAACTGCTGAGTTGTGAACAGTAAGGTGTATGTGAGGTGCTCGAAAACAAGGTTTCAGGT
GACGCCCCCAGAATAAAATTTGGACGGGGGGTTCAGTGGTGGCATTGTGCTATGACACCAATATAACCCT
CACAAACCCCTTGGGCAATAAATACTAGTGTAGGAATGAAACATTCTGAATATCTTTAACAATAGAAATC
CATGGGGTGGGGACAAGCCGTAAAGACTGGATGTCCATCTCACACGAATTTATGGCTATGGGCAACACAT
AATCCTAGTGCAATATGATACTGGGGTTATTAAGATGTGTCCCAGGCAGGGACCAAGACAGGTGAACCAT
GTTGTTACACTCTATTTGTAACAAGGGGAAAGAGAGTGGACGCCGACAGCAGCGGACTCCACTGGTTGTC
TCTAACACCCCCGAAAATTAAACGGGGCTCCACGCCAATGGGGCCCATAAACAAAGACAAGTGGCCACTC
TTTTTTTTGAAATTGTGGAGTGGGGGCACGCGTCAGCCCCCACACGCCGCCCTGCGGTTTTGGACTGTAA
AATAAGGGTGTAATAACTTGGCTGATTGTAACCCCGCTAACCACTGCGGTCAAACCACTTGCCCACAAAA
CCACTAATGGCACCCCGGGGAATACCTGCATAAGTAGGTGGGCGGGCCAAGATAGGGGCGCGATTGCTGC
GATCTGGAGGACAAATTACACACACTTGCGCCTGAGCGCCAAGCACAGGGTTGTTGGTCCTCATATTCAC
GAGGTCGCTGAGAGCACGGTGGGCTAATGTTGCCATGGGTAGCATATACTACCCAAATATCTGGATAGCA
TATGCTATCCTAATCTATATCTGGGTAGCATAGGCTATCCTAATCTATATCTGGGTAGCATATGCTATCC
TAATCTATATCTGGGTAGTATATGCTATCCTAATTTATATCTGGGTAGCATAGGCTATCCTAATCTATAT
CTGGGTAGCATATGCTATCCTAATCTATATCTGGGTAGTATATGCTATCCTAATCTGTATCCGGGTAGCA
TATGCTATCCTAATAGAGATTAGGGTAGTATATGCTATCCTAATTTATATCTGGGTAGCATATACTACCC
AAATATCTGGATAGCATATGCTATCCTAATCTATATCTGGGTAGCATATGCTATCCTAATCTATATCTGG
GTAGCATAGGCTATCCTAATCTATATCTGGGTAGCATATGCTATCCTAATCTATATCTGGGTAGTATATG
CTATCCTAATTTATATCTGGGTAGCATAGGCTATCCTAATCTATATCTGGGTAGCATATGCTATCCTAAT
CTATATCTGGGTAGTATATGCTATCCTAATCTGTATCCGGGTAGCATATGCTATCCTCATGATAAGCTGT
CAAACATGAGAATTTTCTTGAAGACGAAAGGGCCTCGTGATACGCCTATTTTTATAGGTTAATGTCATGA
TAATAATGGTTTCTTAGACGTCAGGTGGCACTTTTCGGGGAAATGTGCGCGGAACCCCTATTTGTTTATT
TTTCTAAATACATTCAAATATGTATCCGCTCATGAGACAATAACCCTGATAAATGCTTCAATAATATTGA
AAAAGGAAGAGTATGAGTATTCAACATTTCCGTGTCGCCCTTATTCCCTTTTTTGCGGCATTTTGCCTTC
CTGTTTTTGCTCACCCAGAAACGCTGGTGAAAGTAAAAGATGCTGAAGATCAGTTGGGTGCACGAGTGGG
TTACATCGAACTGGATCTCAACAGCGGTAAGATCCTTGAGAGTTTTCGCCCCGAAGAACGTTTTCCAATG
ATGAGCACTTTTAAAGTTCTGCTATGTGGCGCGGTATTATCCCGTGTTGACGCCGGGCAAGAGCAACTCG
GTCGCCGCATACACTATTCTCAGAATGACTTGGTTGAGTACTCACCAGTCACAGAAAAGCATCTTACGGA
TGGCATGACAGTAAGAGAATTATGCAGTGCTGCCATAACCATGAGTGATAACACTGCGGCCAACTTACTT
CTGACAACGATCGGAGGACCGAAGGAGCTAACCGCTTTTTTGCACAACATGGGGGATCATGTAACTCGCC
TTGATCGTTGGGAACCGGAGCTGAATGAAGCCATACCAAACGACGAGCGTGACACCACGATGCCTGCAGC
AATGGCAACAACGTTGCGCAAACTATTAACTGGCGAACTACTTACTCTAGCTTCCCGGCAACAATTAATA
GACTGGATGGAGGCGGATAAAGTTGCAGGACCACTTCTGCGCTCGGCCCTTCCGGCTGGCTGGTTTATTG
CTGATAAATCTGGAGCCGGTGAGCGTGGGTCTCGCGGTATCATTGCAGCACTGGGGCCAGATGGTAAGCC
CTCCCGTATCGTAGTTATCTACACGACGGGGAGTCAGGCAACTATGGATGAACGAAATAGACAGATCGCT
GAGATAGGTGCCTCACTGATTAAGCATTGGTAACTGTCAGACCAAGTTTACTCATATATACTTTAGATTG
ATTTAAAACTTCATTTTTAATTTAAAAGGATCTAGGTGAAGATCCTTTTTGATAATCTCATGACCAAAAT
CCCTTAACGTGAGTTTTCGTTCCACTGAGCGTCAGACCCCGTAGAAAAGATCAAAGGATCTTCTTGAGAT
CCTTTTTTTCTGCGCGTAATCTGCTGCTTGCAAACAAAAAAACCACCGCTACCAGCGGTGGTTTGTTTGC
CGGATCAAGAGCTACCAACTCTTTTTCCGAAGGTAACTGGCTTCAGCAGAGCGCAGATACCAAATACTGT
TCTTCTAGTGTAGCCGTAGTTAGGCCACCACTTCAAGAACTCTGTAGCACCGCCTACATACCTCGCTCTG
CTAATCCTGTTACCAGTGGCTGCTGCCAGTGGCGATAAGTCGTGTCTTACCGGGTTGGACTCAAGACGAT
AGTTACCGGATAAGGCGCAGCGGTCGGGCTGAACGGGGGGTTCGTGCACACAGCCCAGCTTGGAGCGAAC
GACCTACACCGAACTGAGATACCTACAGCGTGAGCTATGAGAAAGCGCCACGCTTCCCGAAGGGAGAAAG
GCGGACAGGTATCCGGTAAGCGGCAGGGTCGGAACAGGAGAGCGCACGAGGGAGCTTCCAGGGGGAAACG
CCTGGTATCTTTATAGTCCTGTCGGGTTTCGCCACCTCTGACTTGAGCGTCGATTTTTGTGATGCTCGTC
AGGGGGGCGGAGCCTATGGAAAAACGCCAGCAACGCGGCCTTTTTACGGTTCCTGGCCTTTTGCTGGCCT
TTTGCTCACATGTTCTTTCCTGCGTTATCCCCTGATTCTGTGGATAACCGTATTACCGCCTTTGAGTGAG
CTGATACCGCTCGCCGCAGCCGAACGACCGAGCGCAGCGAGTCAGTGAGCGAGGAAGCGGAAGAGCGCCC
AATACGCAAACCGCCTCTCCCCGCGCGTTGGCCGATTCATTAATGCAGCTGGCACGACAGGTTTCCCGAC
TGGAAAGCGGGCAGTGAGCGCAACGCAATTAATGTGAGTTAGCTCACTCATTAGGCACCCCAGGCTTTAC
ACTTTATGCTTCCGGCTCGTATGTTGTGTGGAATTGTGAGCGGATAACAATTTCACACAGGAAACAGCTA
TGACCATGATTACGCCAAGCTCTAGCTAGAGGTCGACCAATTCTCATGTTTGACAGCTTATCATCGCAGA
TCCGGGCAACGTTGTTGCCATTGCTGCAGGCGCAGAACTGGTAGGTATGGAAGATCTATACATTGAATCA
ATATTGGCAATTAGCCATATTAGTCATTGGTTATATAGCATAAATCAATATTGGCTATTGGCCATTGCAT
ACGTTGTATCTATATCATAATATGTACATTTATATTGGCTCATGTCCAATATGACCGCCATGTTGACATT
GATTATTGACTAGTTATTAATAGTAATCAATTACGGGGTCATTAGTTCATAGCCCATATATGGAGTTCCG
CGTTACATAACTTACGGTAAATGGCCCGCCTGGCTGACCGCCCAACGACCCCCGCCCATTGACGTCAATA
ATGACGTATGTTCCCATAGTAACGCCAATAGGGACTTTCCATTGACGTCAATGGGTGGAGTATTTACGGT
AAACTGCCCACTTGGCAGTACATCAAGTGTATCATATGCCAAGTCCGCCCCCTATTGACGTCAATGACGG
TAAATGGCCCGCCTGGCATTATGCCCAGTACATGACCTTACGGGACTTTCCTACTTGGCAGTACATCTAC
GTATTAGTCATCGCTATTACCATG
